>Addgene plasmid #1416 | pBabeHygro-GATA2-Ala(381-385) | addgene partial sequence | sequence record 59677 | pBABE5 5'-CTTTATCCAGCCCTCAC-3'
CAGTGTGGTGGTACGTAGGAATTCCGGGGCCGGAGCCGGGAGGGCCCGAGGCCGAGGCGCACTCTACCCC
CAGCTCCTACCCTGTAAGCCCCGCCAGCCTCCGGACGTGCTGTCCCTGGGCCCGTCGCCCTCGGGGCTCC
CGCCGGAACTCCTTCACTCTCAGAGGCCGAGTCCCTCCCCTCCCCACGGCTGCGTGTGGCCGTTGCCGTC
TGCACCCAGACCCTGAGCCGCCGCCGCCGGCCATGGAGGTGGCGCCCGAGCAGCCGCGCTGGATGGCGCA
CCCGGCCGTGCTGAATGCGCAGCACCCCGACTCACACCACCCGGGCCTGGCGCACAACTACATGGAACCC
GCGCAGCTGCTGCCTCCAGACGAGGTGGACGTCTTCTTCAATCACCTCGACTCGCAGGGCAACCCCTACT
ATGCCAACCCCGCTCACGCGCGGGCGCGCGTCTCCTACAGCCCCGCGCACGCCCGCCTGACCGGAGGCCA
GATGTGCCGCCCACACTTGTTGCACAGCCCGGGTTTGCCCTGGCTGGACGGGGGCAAAGCAGCCCTCTCT
GCCGCTGCGGCCCACCACCACAACCCCTGGACCGTGAGCCCCTTCTCCAAGACGCCACTGCACCCCTCAG
CTGCTGGAGGCCCTGGAGGCCCACTCTCTGTGTACCCAGGGGCTGGGGGTGGGAGCGGGGGAGGCAGCGG
GAGCTCAGTGGCCTCCCTCACCCCTACAGCAGCCCACTCTGGCTCCCACCTTTTCGGCTTCCCACCCACG
CCACCCAAAGAAGTGTCTCCTGACCCTAGCACCACGGGGGCTGCGTCTCCAGCCTCATCTTCCGCGGGGG
GTAGTGCAGCCCGAGGAGAGGACAAGGACGGCGTCAAGTACCA
