>Addgene plasmid #1416 | pBabeHygro-GATA2-Ala(381-385) | addgene partial sequence | sequence record 59678 | mGATA2-F1 5'-CTACCTGTGCAATGCCTGTG
CGACCACTCATCAAGCCCAAGCGAAGACTGTCGGCCGCCAGAAGAGCCGGCACCTGTTGTGCAAATTGTC
AGACGACAACCACCACCTTATGGCGCCGAAACGCCAACGGGGACCCTGTCTGCAACGCCTGTGGCCTCTA
CTACAAGCTGCACAATGTTAATAGGCCACTGGCAGCAGCTGCTGCAGGGATCCAGACTCGGAACCGGAAG
AACTCCAACAAGTCCAAGAAGAGCAAGAAAGGGGCGGAGTGCTTCGAGGAGCTGTCAAAGTGCATGCAGG
AGAAGTCATCCCCCTTCAGTGCAGCTGCCCTGGCTGGACACATGGCACCTGTGGGCCACCTCCCGCCCTT
CAGCCACTCCGGACACATCCTGCCCACTCCGACGCCCATCCACCCCTCCTCCAGCCTCTCCTTCGGCCAC
CCCCACCCGTCCAGCATGGTGACCGCCATGGGCTAGGGAACAGATGGACGTCGAGGACCGGGCACTCCCG
GGATGGGTGGACCAAACCCTTACCAGCATCAAGCTTATCGATACCGTCGACCCTGTGGAATGTGTGTCAG
TTAGGGTGTGGAAAGTCCCCAGGCTCCCCAGCAGGCAGAAGTATGCAAAGCATGCATCTCAATTAGTCAG
CAACCAGGTGTGGAAAGTCCCCAGGCTCCCCAGCAGGCAGAAGTATGCAAAGCATGCATCTCAATTAGTC
AGCAACCATAGTCCCGCCCCTAACTCCGCCCATCCCGCCCCTAACTCCGCCCAGTTCCGCCCATTCTCCG
CCCCATGGCTGACTAATTTTTTTTATTTATGCAGAGGCCGAGGCCGCCTCGGCCTCTGAGCTATTCCAGA
AGTAGTG
