[The description below was written by a language model from this plasmid's Addgene catalogue record.]
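Description:
pBabeHygro-GATA2-Ala(381-385) is a retroviral mammalian expression plasmid built on the pBabeHygro backbone (about 5.1 kb without insert). It is maintained in E. coli as a high-copy plasmid under ampicillin selection. The pBabe family are Moloney murine leukemia virus-derived vectors in which the cloned cDNA is generally transcribed from the viral long terminal repeat, and a packaging signal allows the genomic RNA to be encapsidated when the plasmid is introduced into a packaging cell line. As the backbone name indicates, a hygromycin resistance cassette is expected to allow selection of stably transduced mammalian cells. No feature table accompanies this record, so the exact arrangement of promoters, LTRs and marker elements is not explicitly documented here.

The insert is an approximately 2.2 kb human GATA2 (GATA-2) cDNA encoding the zinc-finger transcription factor, carrying alanine substitutions across amino acids 381 to 385. It was placed into the vector by restriction cloning at an HpaI site that was destroyed at both junctions, so the insert cannot be released with that enzyme. No epitope tag or reporter fusion is recorded.

The associated publication concerns the interaction between GATA factors and the C/EBP family of transcription factors and its importance for GATA-mediated suppression of adipocyte differentiation. The alanine-scan mutant is therefore most plausibly a tool for stable retroviral expression of an altered GATA2 in cultured cells, allowing comparison with wild-type protein to probe which residues matter for that function, although the record does not state the specific functional consequence of the 381-385 substitution.
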