Addgene plasmid #1416: pBabeHygro-GATA2-Ala(381-385)
Depositing lab: Gokhan Hotamisligil. Depositing organization: Harvard School of Public Health. Publication: Interaction between GATA and the C/EBP family of transcription factors is critical in GATA-mediated suppression of adipocyte differentiation. Tong Q, Tsai J, Tan G, Dalgin G, Hotamisligil GS. Mol Cell Biol 2005 Jan;25(2):706-15. 10.1128/MCB.25.2.706-715.2005 PubMed 15632071.
Backbone
  Vector backbone: pBabeHygro
  Backbone size w/o insert (bp): 5100
  Vector type: Mammalian Expression, Retroviral
Growth in bacteria
  Bacterial resistance: Ampicillin, 100 μg/mL
  Growth temperature: 37°C
  Growth strain: DH5alpha
  Copy number: High Copy
Gene/Insert
  Gene/Insert name: GATA-2 (alt name: GATA2)
  Species: H. sapiens (human)
  Insert size (bp): 2200
  Mutation: alanine substitutions at amino acids 381-385
  GenBank ID: NM_032638
  Entrez Gene: GATA2 (a.k.a. DCML, IMD21, MONOMAC, NFE1B)
  Cloning method: Restriction Enzyme; 5′ cloning site HpaI (destroyed during cloning); 3′ cloning site HpaI (destroyed during cloning)
  Sequencing primers: 5′ pBABE 5'
Terms and licenses: Academic/Nonprofit Terms; Industry Terms: Not Available to Industry
How to cite: pBabeHygro-GATA2-Ala(381-385) was a gift from Gokhan Hotamisligil (Addgene plasmid # 1416 ; http://n2t.net/addgene:1416 ; RRID:Addgene_1416)
